Addgene plasmid #17691: pTPTP alpha
Depositing lab: Xinmin Zheng. Depositing organization: Cornell University. Publication: A phosphotyrosine displacement mechanism for activation of Src by PTPalpha. Zheng XM, Resnick RJ, Shalloway D. EMBO J. 2000 Mar 1. 19(5):964-78. 10.1093/emboj/19.5.964 PubMed 10698938.
Backbone
  Vector backbone: pTet-splice
  Backbone manufacturer: Invitrogen
  Backbone size w/o insert (bp): 5178
  Vector type: Mammalian Expression
Growth in bacteria
  Bacterial resistance: Ampicillin, 100 μg/mL
  Growth temperature: 37°C
  Growth strain: DH5alpha
  Copy number: Low Copy
Gene/Insert
  Gene/Insert name: PTPalpha (alt names: receptor protein tyrosine phosphatase alpha; RPTPalpha)
  Species: H. sapiens (human)
  Insert size (bp): 2406
  Entrez Gene: PTPRA (a.k.a. HEPTP, HLPR, HPTPA, HPTPalpha, LRP, PTPA, PTPRL2, R-PTP-alpha, RPTPA)
  Tag / fusion protein: HA (C terminal on insert)
  Cloning method: Restriction Enzyme; 5′ cloning site HindIII (unknown if destroyed); 3′ cloning site HindIII (unknown if destroyed)
  Sequencing primers: 5′ LNCX
Terms and licenses: Academic/Nonprofit Terms; Industry Terms: Not Available to Industry
Depositor comments: PTPalpha-HA was amplified from plasmid pXJ41PTPalpha using the 5' primer 5'-CGCCAAGCTTGGCCACCATGGATTCCTGGTTCATTCTTGT-3' and the 3' primer 5'-TGTCAAGCTTCATGCGTAGTCTGCACGTCGTATGGGTACTTGAAGT- TGGCATAATCTGA-3'. The 5' primer contains a HindIII site, a Kozak consensus sequence CCACC and the start codon. The 3' primer contains the coding sequence for the HA epitope YPYDVPDYA, the stop codon and a HindIII site. HindIII-cleaved PCR products were ligated into pTet-Splice. The plasmid contains a CMV promoter under control of regulatory sequences from the tet operon such that, when cotransfected with the transactivator pTet-tTAk (Life Technologies), it expresses protein only in the absence of doxycycline.
How to cite: pTPTP alpha was a gift from Xinmin Zheng (Addgene plasmid # 17691 ; http://n2t.net/addgene:17691 ; RRID:Addgene_17691)
