[The description below was written by a language model from this plasmid's Addgene catalogue record.]
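Description:
pTPTP alpha is a mammalian expression plasmid built on the pTet-splice backbone (about 5.2 kb without insert) for tetracycline-regulated expression of human receptor protein tyrosine phosphatase alpha (PTPalpha, gene PTPRA). It is propagated in E. coli under ampicillin selection and is recorded as a low-copy plasmid. The record does not state the bacterial origin of replication or any mammalian selection marker, and no feature table is provided.

The roughly 2.4 kb insert was PCR-amplified from an earlier PTPalpha expression plasmid and ligated into the vector as a HindIII fragment. Because the same enzyme site flanks both ends, the cloning was not directional. The 5′ primer introduced a Kozak consensus immediately upstream of the start codon, and the 3′ primer appended an HA epitope in frame at the C terminus, followed by a stop codon. The tag allows the protein to be detected or immunoprecipitated with anti-HA antibodies.

According to the depositor, transcription is driven by a CMV promoter placed under the control of regulatory sequences from the tet operon. This promoter depends on a tetracycline-controlled transactivator supplied in trans from a cotransfected plasmid (pTet-tTAk). The arrangement is a Tet-Off system: the transactivator binds the tet operator sequences and switches on expression only when doxycycline is absent, while adding the drug shuts expression off.

The construct therefore gives conditional, repressible overexpression of tagged PTPalpha in cultured mammalian cells. The associated publication concerns the activation of Src by PTPalpha through a phosphotyrosine displacement mechanism.
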