>Addgene plasmid #17691 | pTPTP alpha | addgene partial sequence | sequence record 23599 | 17691 with LNCX
AGGGGGAGCATCAGCTGNTTTTGACCTCCATAGAAGACACCGGGACCGATCCAGCCTCCGCGGCCCCGAA
TTCGAGCTCGGTACCCGGGGATCCTCTAGAGTCGAGGTCGACGGTATCGATAAGCTTGGCCACCATGGAT
TCCTGGTTCATTCTTGTTCTGCTCGGCAGTGGTCTGATATGTGTCAGTGCCAACAATGCTACCACAGTTG
CACCTTCTGTAGGAATTACAAGATTAATTAACTCATCAACGGCAGAACCAGTTAAAGAAGAGGCCAAAAC
TTCAAATCCAACTTCTTCACTAACTTCTCTTTCTGTGGCACCAACATTCAGCCCAAATATAACTCTGGGA
CCCACCTATTTAACCACTGTCAATTCTTCAGACTCTGACAATGGGACCACAAGAACAGCAAGCACCAATT
CTATAGGCATTACAATTTCACCAAATGGAACGTGGCTTCCAGATAACCAGTTCACGGATGCCAGAACAGA
ACCCTGGGAGGGGAATTCCAGCACCGCAGCAACCACTCCAGAAACTTTCCCTCCTTCAGATGAGACACCA
ATTATTGCGGTGATGGTGGCCCTGTCCTCTCTGCTAGTGATCGTGTTTATTATCATAGTTTTGTACATGT
TAAGGTTTAAGAAATACAAGCAAGCTGGGAGCCATTCCAATTCTTTCCGCTTATCCAACGGCCGCACTGA
GGATGTGGAGCCCCAGAGTGTGCCACTTCTGGCCAGATCCCCAAGCACCACAGGNAATACCCCCCC
